Addgene plasmid #203328: ABE8e-Cas9NG
Purpose: Plasmid for bacterial purification of codon optimized ABE8e-Cas9NG
Depositing lab: Vijay Sankaran. Depositing organization: Broad Institute. Publication: Massively parallel base editing to map variant effects in human hematopoiesis. Martin-Rufino JD, Castano N, Pang M, Grody EI, Joubran S, Caulier A, Wahlster L, Li T, Qiu X, Riera-Escandell AM, Newby GA, Al'Khafaji A, Chaudhary S, Black S, Weng C, Munson G, Liu DR, Wlodarski MW, Sims K, Oakley JH, Fasano RM, Xavier RJ, Lander ES, Klein DE, Sankaran VG. Cell. 2023 Apr 27:S0092-8674(23)00332-X. doi: 10.1016/j.cell.2023.03.035. PubMed 37137305.
Backbone
  Vector backbone: pD881-SR
  Backbone manufacturer: Atum
  Total vector size (bp): 7095
  Vector type: Bacterial Expression, CRISPR
Growth in bacteria
  Bacterial resistance: Kanamycin, 25 μg/mL
  Growth temperature: 30°C
  Growth strain: NEB Stable
  Growth instructions: BL21 Star DE3 competent cells and rhamnose induction for protein purification
  Copy number: Low Copy
Gene/Insert
  Gene/Insert name: ABE8e-Cas9NG
  Species: Synthetic
  Tag / fusion protein: His-tag (N terminal on insert)
Resource information
  A portion of this plasmid was derived from a plasmid made by: David Liu lab (Broad Institute)
Terms and licenses: Academic/Nonprofit Terms; Industry Terms: Not Available to Industry
How to cite: ABE8e-Cas9NG was a gift from Vijay Sankaran (Addgene plasmid # 203328 ; http://n2t.net/addgene:203328 ; RRID:Addgene_203328)
