[The description below was written by a language model from this plasmid's Addgene catalogue record and pLannotate feature annotations shown in this document.]
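Description:
ABE8e-Cas9NG is a 7,095 bp bacterial expression plasmid built on the commercial pD881-SR backbone and designed to produce a recombinant adenine base editor protein in E. coli for purification. It replicates from a p15A origin, which is consistent with the catalogue's low-copy designation. Selection is with kanamycin, through an aph(3')-Ia aminoglycoside phosphotransferase gene driven by the cat promoter. That marker cassette lies in the opposite orientation to the payload and is bracketed by the T7Te and tonB terminators, which insulate it from the neighbouring units. The short matches to an RSF origin, the pBR322 bom region and a pBluescript polylinker are annotated only as fragments and are probably backbone remnants.

The payload is a synthetic, codon-optimized open reading frame transcribed from the rhaB promoter of the E. coli rhaBAD operon, which gives tight L-rhamnose-inducible, glucose-repressible expression. The annotated features show a TadA-derived adenosine deaminase domain followed, after a gap consistent with a linker, by a Streptococcus pyogenes Cas9 coding region. By name, these correspond to the evolved ABE8e deaminase and the Cas9-NG variant, which has relaxed NG PAM recognition. The specific mutations, including the nickase status of Cas9, are not given in the record. The catalogue lists an N-terminal His-tag for affinity purification, although the feature table does not annotate it separately. T7 and T3Te terminators follow the coding region.

The stated purpose is bacterial purification of the editor protein. Such protein can be combined with guide RNAs to install A•T-to-G•C changes at sites with NG PAMs, and the associated work concerns base editing screens in human hematopoiesis. Part of the plasmid derives from an earlier base editor construct from another laboratory.
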