Features (pLannotate 1.2.2; 13 found; start..end, strand, type, name):
      1..546     +  rep_origin     p15A ori: Plasmids containing the medium-copy-number p15A origin of replication can be propagated in E. coli cells that contain a second plasmid with the ColE1 origin.
    634..689     +  rep_origin     RSF ori (fragment): Plasmids containing the RSF 1030 origin of replication can be propagated in E. coli cells that contain additional plasmids with compatible origins.
    788..809     -  misc_feature   bom (fragment): basis of mobility region from pBR322
    811..838     -  terminator     T7Te terminator: phage T7 early transcription terminator
    862..1671    -  CDS            KanR: aminoglycoside phosphotransferase; aph(3')-Ia; confers resistance to kanamycin in bacteria or G418 (Geneticin®) in eukaryotes
   1672..1762    -  promoter       cat promoter: promoter of the E. coli cat gene encoding chloramphenicol acetyltransferase
   1771..1801    -  terminator     tonB terminator: bidirectional E. coli tonB-P14 transcription terminator
   1866..1984    +  promoter       rhaB promoter: promoter of the E. coli rhaBAD operon, conferring tight induction with L-rhamnose and repression with D-glucose in the presence of RhaR and RhaS (Giacalone et al., 2006)
   2097..2588    +  CDS            tadA: TADA_ECOLI - Also known as yfhC. Experimental evidence at protein level: Swiss-Prot protein existence level 1. Catalyzes the deamination of adenosine to inosine at the wobble position 34 of tRNA(Arg2). Essential for cell viability. From Escherichia coli (strain K12).
   2691..6791    +  CDS            cas9: CAS9_STRP1 - Also known as csn1 From Streptococcus pyogenes serotype M1.
   6864..6881    -  misc_feature   MCS (fragment): pBluescript multiple cloning site
   6892..6939    +  terminator     T7 terminator: transcription terminator for bacteriophage T7 RNA polymerase
   7037..7066    +  terminator     T3Te terminator: phage T3 early transcription terminator
>Addgene plasmid #203328 | ABE8e-Cas9NG | addgene full sequence | sequence record 410676 | Addgene NGS Result
TTGAGATCGTTTTGGTCTGCGCGTAATCTCTTGCTCTGAAAACGAAAAAACCGCCTTGCAGGGCGGTTTT
TCGAAGGTTCTCTGAGCTACCAACTCTTTGAACCGAGGTAACTGGCTTGGAGGAGCGCAGTCACCAAAAC
TTGTCCTTTCAGTTTAGCCTTAACCGGCGCATGACTTCAAGACTAACTCCTCTAAATCAATTACCAGTGG
CTGCTGCCAGTGGTGCTTTTGCATGTCTTTCCGGGTTGGACTCAAGACGATAGTTACCGGATAAGGCGCA
GCGGTCGGACTGAACGGGGGGTTCGTGCATACAGTCCAGCTTGGAGCGAACTGCCTACCCGGAACTGAGT
GTCAGGCGTGGAATGAGACAAACGCGGCCATAACAGCGGAATGACACCGGTAAACCGAAAGGCAGGAACA
GGAGAGCGCACGAGGGAGCCGCCAGGGGGAAACGCCTGGTATCTTTATAGTCCTGTCGGGTTTCGCCACC
ACTGATTTGAGCGTCAGATTTCGTGATGCTTGTCAGGGGGGCGGAGCCTATGGAAAAACGGCTTTGCCGC
GGCCCTCTCACTTCCCTGTTAAGTATCTTCCTGGCATCTTCCAGGAAATCTCCGCCCCGTTCGTAAGCCA
TTTCCGCTCGCCGCAGTCGAACGACCGAGCGTAGCGAGTCAGTGAGCGAGGAAGCGGAATATATCCTGTA
TCACATATTCTGCTGACGCACCGGTGCAGCCTTTTTTCTCCTGCCACATGAAGCACTTCACTGACACCCT
CATCAGTGCCAACATAGTAAGCCAGTATACACTCCGCTAGCGCAGAAAGGCCCACCCGAAGGTGAGCCAG
GTGATTACATTTGGGCCCTCATTAGAAAAACTCATCGAGCATCAAATGAAATTGCAATTTATTCATATCA
GGATTATCAATACCATATTTTTGAAAAAGCCGTTTCTGTAATGAAGGAGAAAACTCACCGAGGCAGTTCC
ATAGGATGGCAAGATCCTGGTATCGGTCTGCGATTCCGACTCGTCCAACATCAATACAACCTATTAATTT
CCCCTCGTCAAAAATAAGGTTATCAAGTGAGAAATCACCATGAGTGACGACTGAATCCGGTGAGAATGGC
AAAAGTTTATGCATTTCTTTCCAGACTTGTTCAACAGGCCAGCCATTACGCTCGTCATCAAAATCACTCG
CATCAACCAAACCGTTATTCATTCGTGATTGCGCCTGAGCGAGGCGAAATACGCGATCGCTGTTAAAAGG
ACAATTACAAACAGGAATCGAGTGCAACCGGCGCAGGAACACTGCCAGCGCATCAACAATATTTTCACCT
GAATCAGGATATTCTTCTAATACCTGGAACGCTGTTTTTCCGGGGATCGCAGTGGTGAGTAACCATGCAT
CATCAGGAGTACGGATAAAATGCTTGATGGTCGGAAGTGGCATAAATTCCGTCAGCCAGTTTAGTCTGAC
CATCTCATCTGTAACATCATTGGCAACGCTACCTTTGCCATGTTTCAGAAACAACTCTGGCGCATCGGGC
TTCCCATACAAGCGATAGATTGTCGCACCTGATTGCCCGACATTATCGCGAGCCCATTTATACCCATATA
AATCAGCATCCATGTTGGAATTTAATCGCGGCCTCGACGTTTCCCGTTGAATATGGCTCATAGCTCCTGA
AAATCTCGATAACTCAAAAAATACGCCCGGTAGTGATCTTATTTCATTATGGTGAAAGTTGGAACCTCTT
ACGTGCCGATCAAGAAGACGGTCAAAAGCCTCCGGTCGGAGGCTTTTGACTTTCTGCTATGGAGGTCAGG
TATGATTTAAATGGTCAGTATTGAGCGATATCTAGAGAATTCGTCCACCACAATTCAGCAAATTGTGAAC
ATCATCACGTTCATCTTTCCCTGGTTGCCAATGGCCCATTTTCCTGTCAGTAACGAGAAGGTCGCGAATT
CAGGCGCTTTTTAGACTGGTCGTAATGAAATTCTTTTTAAGAAGGAGATATACATATGCACCATCACCAT
CATCATCATCACAAACGTACCGCAGATGGTAGCGAATTTGAAAGCCCGAAAAAAAAGCGTAAAGTTAGCG
AAGTTGAATTTAGCCACGAATACTGGATGCGTCATGCGTTGACGCTGGCGAAGCGTGCGCGTGACGAACG
CGAGGTGCCGGTGGGTGCTGTTCTGGTGCTGAACAATCGTGTAATCGGTGAAGGTTGGAATCGCGCGATC
GGTCTGCATGATCCAACCGCGCACGCAGAAATCATGGCGCTGCGTCAGGGTGGCCTGGTGATGCAAAATT
ACCGTCTGATCGATGCGACGCTGTATGTGACCTTCGAACCGTGTGTCATGTGTGCCGGTGCCATGATCCA
CAGCCGCATTGGCCGTGTGGTCTTTGGCGTTCGTAACAGCAAACGTGGCGCAGCAGGCTCTCTGATGAAC
GTCCTGAATTACCCGGGTATGAACCATCGTGTTGAGATTACGGAGGGCATCTTAGCGGATGAATGTGCTG
CGCTGCTGTGCGATTTCTATCGCATGCCGCGTCAAGTCTTTAACGCACAGAAGAAGGCACAATCTAGCAT
TAACTCTGGCGGTTCGTCTGGTGGTAGCAGCGGCAGCGAAACGCCGGGTACCAGCGAGAGCGCAACCCCG
GAAAGCTCCGGTGGCAGCTCTGGCGGCTCTGACAAAAAGTATTCGATTGGCCTGGCGATCGGCACGAACA
GCGTCGGTTGGGCTGTTATTACCGACGAGTATAAAGTGCCGAGCAAGAAGTTTAAAGTCTTGGGTAACAC
CGATCGCCATAGCATCAAAAAGAATCTGATTGGTGCCCTGCTGTTTGATAGCGGCGAAACGGCAGAAGCG
ACCCGTCTGAAACGTACCGCACGTCGTCGCTACACTCGTCGTAAAAACCGCATTTGCTATTTGCAAGAGA
TCTTCAGCAATGAAATGGCCAAAGTTGACGACAGCTTCTTTCACCGTCTGGAGGAGAGCTTTCTGGTTGA
AGAGGATAAGAAACACGAGCGTCACCCGATCTTTGGTAATATCGTTGACGAGGTCGCGTATCACGAGAAG
TACCCGACGATCTACCACTTGCGTAAGAAACTGGTGGACAGCACCGATAAAGCCGATCTGCGTCTGATTT
ACTTGGCGTTGGCGCACATGATCAAGTTCCGCGGTCATTTCCTGATCGAGGGTGACCTGAACCCAGATAA
TTCCGACGTCGACAAGCTGTTCATCCAGCTGGTTCAGACCTACAACCAATTGTTTGAAGAAAACCCGATT
AATGCATCTGGTGTCGACGCGAAGGCGATTCTGAGCGCGCGTCTGAGCAAGTCTCGTCGTCTGGAGAATC
TGATCGCGCAATTGCCGGGTGAGAAGAAAAATGGTTTGTTTGGCAACTTGATCGCGCTGAGCCTGGGTCT
GACCCCGAACTTTAAGAGCAATTTCGACCTGGCAGAAGATGCGAAACTGCAGCTGAGCAAAGACACCTAT
GATGACGACCTGGATAATCTCCTGGCACAAATTGGTGACCAGTATGCGGACCTGTTCCTGGCTGCGAAAA
ATCTGTCGGACGCCATTCTGCTGTCGGACATTCTGCGCGTTAACACTGAGATCACGAAAGCACCGCTGTC
TGCGAGCATGATTAAACGTTATGACGAGCACCATCAAGACCTGACCCTGCTGAAGGCCCTGGTCCGTCAG
CAACTGCCGGAGAAGTATAAAGAAATTTTTTTCGATCAGAGCAAGAACGGTTACGCAGGCTATATCGATG
GCGGTGCGAGCCAAGAAGAGTTTTACAAATTCATTAAACCGATTTTGGAGAAGATGGACGGTACCGAGGA
GTTGCTGGTGAAACTGAATCGCGAAGATCTGCTGCGCAAACAACGTACGTTCGATAACGGTAGCATCCCA
CACCAGATTCACCTGGGTGAGCTGCACGCGATTCTGCGTCGTCAGGAAGATTTCTACCCATTCCTGAAAG
ATAATCGTGAAAAGATTGAGAAAATCTTGACGTTCCGCATTCCGTACTACGTCGGTCCGCTGGCACGTGG
CAACAGCCGTTTCGCTTGGATGACGCGCAAGAGCGAGGAAACTATCACGCCGTGGAACTTTGAGGAAGTC
GTCGACAAAGGTGCGAGCGCGCAAAGCTTTATTGAGCGCATGACCAACTTTGACAAGAATCTGCCGAACG
AGAAAGTCTTGCCAAAGCACAGCCTGCTGTACGAGTATTTCACGGTGTACAATGAACTGACCAAAGTTAA
GTATGTCACCGAGGGTATGCGTAAACCAGCGTTCCTGTCCGGTGAACAGAAGAAAGCAATTGTGGATCTG
TTGTTTAAGACGAACCGTAAAGTCACGGTGAAGCAGTTGAAAGAGGATTACTTCAAAAAGATCGAATGCT
TTGACAGCGTGGAAATTAGCGGTGTTGAGGACCGTTTCAACGCCAGCTTGGGCACCTACCATGATCTGCT
GAAAATCATTAAGGACAAGGACTTCCTGGATAACGAAGAAAACGAGGATATTCTGGAGGATATTGTCCTG
ACGCTGACCCTCTTCGAAGATCGCGAAATGATTGAAGAGAGACTGAAAACTTACGCCCACTTGTTTGACG
ATAAAGTCATGAAACAACTGAAGCGCCGTCGTTACACCGGTTGGGGTCGTCTGAGCCGTAAGCTGATCAA
CGGTATCCGTGATAAGCAATCTGGCAAAACGATCCTGGACTTTCTGAAAAGCGATGGTTTCGCGAACCGC
AACTTCATGCAGCTTATTCACGACGATTCTCTGACCTTTAAGGAGGACATCCAAAAAGCCCAGGTTAGCG
GTCAGGGCGATTCCCTGCATGAGCATATTGCTAACTTAGCGGGTAGCCCGGCAATCAAAAAGGGCATTCT
GCAAACCGTTAAGGTTGTGGACGAGTTGGTTAAGGTCATGGGCCGTCATAAGCCGGAGAATATCGTTATT
GAGATGGCGCGCGAGAATCAGACCACGCAGAAAGGCCAAAAGAATAGCCGTGAACGTATGAAACGTATTG
AAGAGGGTATCAAAGAGCTGGGCAGCCAAATCTTGAAGGAACATCCGGTGGAGAACACGCAGCTGCAGAA
TGAAAAGCTGTACCTGTACTATCTGCAAAACGGTCGTGATATGTACGTTGACCAAGAGCTGGACATCAAC
CGCCTGAGCGATTATGATGTTGATCACATTGTGCCGCAATCTTTTCTGAAGGACGACAGCATCGACAACA
AAGTTTTGACCCGTAGCGACAAGAATCGCGGTAAAAGCGATAATGTTCCGAGCGAAGAGGTCGTTAAGAA
GATGAAAAACTATTGGCGTCAGTTGCTGAATGCAAAACTGATTACCCAACGCAAATTCGACAATTTGACT
AAAGCGGAGCGTGGTGGTCTGAGCGAGCTGGACAAGGCGGGTTTCATTAAGCGTCAACTGGTTGAAACTC
GTCAGATCACGAAGCACGTGGCGCAGATTCTGGACAGCCGCATGAATACTAAGTACGATGAAAATGATAA
ACTCATTCGTGAGGTCAAGGTCATTACCCTGAAGTCTAAGCTCGTCAGCGATTTTCGTAAAGACTTCCAG
TTCTATAAGGTGCGCGAAATCAACAATTACCACCACGCCCATGATGCATATCTGAACGCCGTGGTGGGTA
CGGCTCTGATCAAGAAATATCCGAAACTGGAGTCCGAGTTTGTCTATGGTGACTACAAAGTGTATGACGT
CCGCAAAATGATCGCCAAATCGGAACAAGAGATTGGCAAGGCAACCGCGAAGTACTTTTTCTATTCCAAC
ATTATGAACTTTTTCAAGACCGAGATCACCCTGGCAAACGGTGAGATCCGTAAACGTCCGCTGATCGAAA
CTAACGGTGAAACCGGTGAAATCGTGTGGGACAAAGGTCGTGACTTTGCAACCGTGCGTAAAGTGCTGTC
GATGCCACAGGTCAACATCGTTAAGAAAACCGAAGTTCAAACTGGTGGCTTTAGCAAGGAGAGCATTCGT
CCTAAGCGCAACAGCGACAAGCTGATTGCACGTAAGAAGGACTGGGACCCGAAGAAGTACGGCGGCTTTG
TGTCCCCGACGGTTGCGTATAGCGTTCTCGTTGTGGCGAAAGTCGAGAAAGGCAAGAGCAAAAAGCTGAA
AAGCGTTAAAGAATTGCTGGGTATCACGATTATGGAGCGTAGCAGCTTCGAAAAGAATCCTATTGATTTC
TTGGAAGCAAAAGGTTACAAGGAGGTGAAGAAAGACTTGATCATCAAACTGCCGAAGTATTCCCTGTTCG
AGCTGGAAAACGGCCGCAAACGTATGCTGGCCAGCGCTCGCTTTCTGCAAAAGGGCAACGAACTGGCTCT
GCCGAGCAAATATGTGAATTTCCTGTACCTGGCCAGCCACTACGAGAAACTGAAGGGCTCCCCGGAAGAT
AACGAGCAGAAGCAGCTGTTCGTTGAGCAGCACAAGCATTACCTGGACGAGATTATCGAGCAGATCAGCG
AGTTTAGCAAACGCGTGATTCTGGCGGATGCGAATTTGGATAAAGTTCTGTCGGCCTATAATAAACACCG
CGACAAACCGATTCGCGAGCAGGCGGAGAACATTATCCACTTGTTCACCCTGACCAATCTGGGTGCTCCG
CGTGCTTTCAAATACTTTGATACCACGATTGATCGCAAAGTGTATCGTTCCACCAAAGAGGTACTGGACG
CGACCCTGATCCACCAGAGCATCACCGGCTTGTACGAAACGCGCATCGATCTGTCTCAACTGGGCGGTGA
CAGCGGTGGTTCGAAACGTACCGCGGATGGCTCTGAATTTGAACCTCCGAAAAAGAAACGCAAGGTGTAA
GGTTAGAGCGGCCGCCACCGCTGAGCAATAACTAGCATAACCCCTTGGGGCCTCTAAACGGGTCTTGAGG
GGTTTTTTGCTGAAAGGAGGAACTATATCCGGGTAACGAATTCAAGCTTGATATCATTCAGGACGAGCCT
CAGACTCCAGCGTAACTGGACTGCAATCAACTCACTGGCTCACCTTCACGGGTGGGCCTTTCTTCGGTAG
AAGTCTTCTTAATAAGATGATCTTC
